>Addgene plasmid #195030 | GAL4-Creb5 (1- 508) | addgene full sequence | sequence record 383808 | Addgene NGS Result
TTTCCATAGGCTCCGCCCCCCTGACGAGCATCACAAAAATCGACGCTCAAGTCAGAGGTGGCGAAACCCG
ACAGGACTATAAAGATACCAGGCGTTTCCCCCTGGAAGCTCCCTCGTGCGCTCTCCTGTTCCGACCCTGC
CGCTTACCGGATACCTGTCCGCCTTTCTCCCTTCGGGAAGCGTGGCGCTTTCTCATAGCTCACGCTGTAG
GTATCTCAGTTCGGTGTAGGTCGTTCGCTCCAAGCTGGGCTGTGTGCACGAACCCCCCGTTCAGCCCGAC
CGCTGCGCCTTATCCGGTAACTATCGTCTTGAGTCCAACCCGGTAAGACACGACTTATCGCCACTGGCAG
CAGCCACTGGTAACAGGATTAGCAGAGCGAGGTATGTAGGCGGTGCTACAGAGTTCTTGAAGTGGTGGCC
TAACTACGGCTACACTAGAAGAACAGTATTTGGTATCTGCGCTCTGCTGAAGCCAGTTACCTTCGGAAAA
AGAGTTGGTAGCTCTTGATCCGGCAAACAAACCACCGCTGGTAGCGGTGGTTTTTTTGTTTGCAAGCAGC
AGATTACGCGCAGAAAAAAAGGATCTCAAGAAGATCCTTTGATCTTTTCTACGGGGTCTGACGCTCAGTG
GAACGAAAACTCACGTTAAGGGATTTTGGTCATGAGATTATCAAAAAGGATCTTCACCTAGATCCTTTTA
AATTAAAAATGAAGTTTTAAATCAATCTAAAGTATATATGAGTAAACTTGGTCTGACAGTTACCAATGCT
TAATCAGTGAGGCACCTATCTCAGCGATCTGTCTATTTCGTTCATCCATAGTTGCCTGACTCCCCGTCGT
GTAGATAACTACGATACGGGAGGGCTTACCATCTGGCCCCAGTGCTGCAATGATACCGCGAGACCCACGC
TCACCGGCTCCAGATTTATCAGCAATAAACCAGCCAGCCGGAAGGGCCGAGCGCAGAAGTGGTCCTGCAA
CTTTATCCGCCTCCATCCAGTCTATTAATTGTTGCCGGGAAGCTAGAGTAAGTAGTTCGCCAGTTAATAG
TTTGCGCAACGTTGTTGCCATTGCTACAGGCATCGTGGTGTCACGCTCGTCGTTTGGTATGGCTTCATTC
AGCTCCGGTTCCCAACGATCAAGGCGAGTTACATGATCCCCCATGTTGTGCAAAAAAGCGGTTAGCTCCT
TCGGTCCTCCGATCGTTGTCAGAAGTAAGTTGGCCGCAGTGTTATCACTCATGGTTATGGCAGCACTGCA
TAATTCTCTTACTGTCATGCCATCCGTAAGATGCTTTTCTGTGACTGGTGAGTACTCAACCAAGTCATTC
TGAGAATAGTGTATGCGGCGACCGAGTTGCTCTTGCCCGGCGTCAATACGGGATAATACCGCGCCACATA
GCAGAACTTTAAAAGTGCTCATCATTGGAAAACGTTCTTCGGGGCGAAAACTCTCAAGGATCTTACCGCT
GTTGAGATCCAGTTCGATGTAACCCACTCGTGCACCCAACTGATCTTCAGCATCTTTTACTTTCACCAGC
GTTTCTGGGTGAGCAAAAACAGGAAGGCAAAATGCCGCAAAAAAGGGAATAAGGGCGACACGGAAATGTT
GAATACTCATACTCTTCCTTTTTCAATATTATTGAAGCATTTATCAGGGTTATTGTCTCATGAGCGGATA
CATATTTGAATGTATTTAGAAAAATAAACAAATAGGGGTTCCGCGCACATTTCCCCGAAAAGTGCCACCT
GACGTCGACGGATCGGGAGATCTCCCGATCCCCTATGGTGCACTCTCAGTACAATCTGCTCTGATGCCGC
ATAGTTAAGCCAGTATCTGCTCCCTGCTTGTGTGTTGGAGGTCGCTGAGTAGTGCGCGAGCAAAATTTAA
GCTACAACAAGGCAAGGCTTGACCGACAATTGCATGAAGAATCTGCTTAGGGTTAGGCGTTTTGCGCTGC
TTCGCGATGTACGGGCCAGATATACGCGTTGACATTGATTATTGACTAGTTATTAATAGTAATCAATTAC
GGGGTCATTAGTTCATAGCCCATATATGGAGTTCCGCGTTACATAACTTACGGTAAATGGCCCGCCTGGC
TGACCGCCCAACGACCCCCGCCCATTGACGTCAATAATGACGTATGTTCCCATAGTAACGCCAATAGGGA
CTTTCCATTGACGTCAATGGGTGGAGTATTTACGGTAAACTGCCCACTTGGCAGTACATCAAGTGTATCA
TATGCCAAGTACGCCCCCTATTGACGTCAATGACGGTAAATGGCCCGCCTGGCATTATGCCCAGTACATG
ACCTTATGGGACTTTCCTACTTGGCAGTACATCTACGTATTAGTCATCGCTATTACCATGGTGATGCGGT
TTTGGCAGTACATCAATGGGCGTGGATAGCGGTTTGACTCACGGGGATTTCCAAGTCTCCACCCCATTGA
CGTCAATGGGAGTTTGTTTTGGCACCAAAATCAACGGGACTTTCCAAAATGTCGTAACAACTCCGCCCCA
TTGACGCAAATGGGCGGTAGGCGTGTACGGTGGGAGGTCTATATAAGCAGAGCTCTCTGGCTAACTAGAG
AACCCACTGCTTACTGGCTTATCGAAATTAATACGACTCACTATAGGGAGACCCAAGCTTACCATGAAGC
TACTGTCTTCTATCGAACAAGCATGCGATATTTGCCGACTTAAAAAGCTCAAGTGCTCCAAAGAAAAACC
GAAGTGCGCCAAGTGTCTGAAGAACAACTGGGAGTGTCGCTACTCTCCCAAAACCAAAAGGTCTCCGCTG
ACTAGGGCACATCTGACAGAAGTGGAATCAAGGCTAGAAAGACTGGAACAGCTATTTCTACTGATTTTTC
CTCGAGAAGACCTTGACATGATTTTGAAAATGGATTCTTTACAGGATATAAAAGCATTGTTAACAGGATT
ATTTGTACAAGATAATGTGAATAAAGATGCCGTCACAGATAGATTGGCTTCAGTGGAGACTGATATGCCT
CTAACATTGAGACAGCATAGAATAAGTGCGACATCATCATCGGAAGAGAGTAGTAACAAAGGTCAAAGAC
AGTTGACTGTATCGCCGGAATTCATGATTTATGAGGAATCCAAGATGAATTTGGAGCAGGAGAGGCCGTT
TGTCTGCAGTGCCCCAGGCTGCTCCCAGCGCTTCCCAACAGAGGATCATCTGATGATTCATAGGCACAAG
CATGAAATGACTTTGAAGTTTCCCTCAATAAAAACAGACAATATGTTATCAGATCAAACTCCAACCCCAA
CGAGATTCCTGAAGAACTGCGAGGAGGTGGGGCTCTTCAGTGAGTTGGACTGCTCCCTAGAGCATGAGTT
CAGGAAGGCTCAGGAGGAAGAGAGCAGCAAGCGGAATATCTCGATGCATAACCCCGTTGGTGGGGCCATG
GCGGGGCCTGGAGCTCACCAGCTCGGCAGCGCCCGGATGCCCAACCATGACACCAGCGTTGTGATTCAGC
AAGCCATGCCGTCACCCCAGTCCAGCTCTGTCATCACGCAGGCCCCTTCCACCAACCGCCAGATCGGGCC
TGTCCCAGGCTCTCTATCTTCTCTGCTCCATCTTCACAACAGACAGAGACAGCCCATGCCAGCCTCCATG
CCTGGGACCCTGCCCAACCCTACAATGCCGGGCTCTTCTGCCGTCTTGATGCCAATGGAGAGACAAATGT
CAGTGAACTCCAACCTCCTGGGAATGCAAGGTCCAAATCTCAGCAACCCCTGTGCTTCTCCCCAAGTCCA
GCCAATGCATTCAGAAGCTAAGATGAGGCTGAAGGCTGCATTGACTCACCACCCTGCTGCCATGTCGAAT
GGGAATATGAACACCATGGGCCACATGATGGAAATGATGGGCTCCCGGCAGGACCAGACGCCACACCATC
ACATGCACTCACACCCGCATCAGCACCAGACACTGCCGGCCCACCACCCCTACCCGCACCAGCACCAGCA
CCCAGCACACCACCCTCATCCTCAACCCCATCACCAGCAGAACCACCCACATCATCACTCCCACTCCCAC
CTTCATGCACACCCAGCACATCACCAGACCTCGCCACACCCACCCCTGCACTCCGGCACCCAAGCACAGG
TTTCACCAGCAACACAACAGATGCAGCCCACCCAGACAATACAGCCGCCCCAGCCCACAGGGGGGCGCCG
GCGAAGGGTGGTGGATGAGGATCCTGACGAGAGGCGGCGGAAATTTCTGGAACGGAACCGGGCGGCCGCC
ACCCGCTGCAGGCAGAAGAGGAAGGTCTGGGTGATGTCACTGGAAAAGAAAGCAGAAGAGCTCACCCAGA
CAAACATGCAGCTTCAGAACGAAGTGTCCATGTTGAAGAACGAGGTGGCACAGCTGAAGCAGCTGTTGTT
AACACATAAAGACTGCCCCATAACAGCCATGCAGAAAGAATCACAAGGATATCTCAGTCCAGAGAGTAGC
CCTCCTGCAAGTCCCACCCCCGCATGCTCACAGCAGCAGGTCATCCAGCATAACACCATCACCACTTCCT
CGGCAGTCAGCGAGGTGGTAGGAAGCTCTACCCTCAGCCAGCTCACCACTCACAGAACAGACCTGAACCC
CATCCTCTGATCTAGAGGGCCCTATTCTATAGTGTCACCTAAATGCTAGAGCTCGCTGATCAGCCTCGAC
TGTGCCTTCTAGTTGCCAGCCATCTGTTGTTTGCCCCTCCCCCGTGCCTTCCTTGACCCTGGAAGGTGCC
ACTCCCACTGTCCTTTCCTAATAAAATGAGGAAATTGCATCGCATTGTCTGAGTAGGTGTCATTCTATTC
TGGGGGGTGGGGTGGGGCAGGACAGCAAGGGGGAGGATTGGGAAGACAATAGCAGGCATGCTGGGGATGC
GGTGGGCTCTATGGCTTCTGAGGCGGAAAGAACCAGCTGGGGCTCTAGGGGGTATCCCC
[124 nt withheld, positions 4960-5083]
C
[91 nt withheld, positions 5085-5175]
A
[49 nt withheld, positions 5177-5225]
CCTTTGACGTTGGAGTCCACGTTCTTT
[37 nt withheld, positions 5253-5289]
ACCCTATCTCGGTCTATTCTTTTGATTTATAAGGGATTTTGCCGATTTCGGCCTATTGGTTAAAAAATGA
GCTGATTTAACAAAAATTTAACGCGAATTAATTCTGTGGAATGTGTGTCAGTTAGGGTGTGGAAAGTCCC
CAGGCTCCCCAGCAGGCAGAAGTATGCAAAGCATGCATCTCAATTAGTCAGCAACCAGGTGTGGAAAGTC
CCCAGGCTCCCCAGCAGGCAGAAGTATGCAAAGCATGCATCTCAATTAGTCAGCAACCATAGTCCCGCCC
CTAACTCCGCCCATCCCGCCCCTAACTCCGCCCAGTTCCGCCCATTCTCCGCCCCATGGCTGACTAATTT
TTTTTATTTATGCAGAGGCCGAGGCCGCCTCTGCCTCTGAGCTATTCCAGAAGTAGTGAGGAGGCTTTTT
TGGAGGCCTAGGCTTTTGCAAAAAGCTCCCGGGAGCTTGTATATCCATTTTCGGATCTGATCAAGAGACA
GGATGAGGATCGTTTCGCATGATTGAACAAGATGGATTGCACGCAGGTTCTCCGGCCGCTTGGGTGGAGA
GGCTATTCGGCTATGACTGGGCACAACAGACAATCGGCTGCTCTGATGCCGCCGTGTTCCGGCTGTCAGC
GCAGGGGCGCCCGGTTCTTTTTGTCAAGACCGACCTGTCCGGTGCCCTGAATGAACTGCAGGACGAGGCA
GCGCGGCTATCGTGGCTGGCCACGACGGGCGTTCCTTGCGCAGCTGTGCTCGACGTTGTCACTGAAGCGG
GAAGGGACTGGCTGCTATTGGGCGAAGTGCCGGGGCAGGATCTCCTGTCATCTCACCTTGCTCCTGCCGA
GAAAGTATCCATCATGGCTGATGCAATGCGGCGGCTGCATACGCTTGATCCGGCTACCTGCCCATTCGAC
CACCAAGCGAAACATCGCATCGAGCGAGCACGTACTCGGATGGAAGCCGGTCTTGTCGATCAGGATGATC
TGGACGAAGAGCATCAGGGGCTCGCGCCAGCCGAACTGTTCGCCAGGCTCAAGGCGCGCATGCCCGACGG
CGAGGATCTCGTCGTGACCCATGGCGATGCCTGCTTGCCGAATATCATGGTGGAAAATGGCCGCTTTTCT
GGATTCATCGACTGTGGCCGGCTGGGTGTGGCGGACCGCTATCAGGACATAGCGTTGGCTACCCGTGATA
TTGCTGAAGAGCTTGGCGGCGAATGGGCTGACCGCTTCCTCGTGCTTTACGGTATCGCCGCTCCCGATTC
GCAGCGCATCGCCTTCTATCGCCTTCTTGACGAGTTCTTCTGAGCGGGACTCTGGGGTTCGAAATGACCG
ACCAAGCGACGCCCAACCTGCCATCACGAGATTTCGATTCCACCGCCGCCTTCTATGAAAGGTTGGGCTT
CGGAATCGTTTTCCGGGACGCCGGCTGGATGATCCTCCAGCGCGGGGATCTCATGCTGGAGTTCTTCGCC
CACCCCAACTTGTTTATTGCAGCTTATAATGGTTACAAATAAAGCAATAGCATCACAAATTTCACAAATA
AAGCATTTTTTTCACTGCATTCTAGTTGTGGTTTGTCCAAACTCATCAATGTATCTTATCATGTCTGTAT
ACCGTCGACCTCTAGCTAGAGCTTGGCGTAATCATGGTCATAGCTGTTTCCTGTGTGAAATTGTTATCCG
CTCACAATTCCACACAACATACGAGCCGGAAGCATAAAGTGTAAAGCCTGGGGTGCCTAATGAGTGAGCT
AACTCACATTAATTGCGTTGCGCTCACTGCCCGCTTTCCAGTCGGGAAACCTGTCGTGCCAGCTGCATTA
ATGAATCGGCCAACGCGCGGGGAGAGGCGGTTTGCGTATTGGGCGCTCTTCCGCTTCCTCGCTCACTGAC
TCGCTGCGCTCGGTCGTTCGGCTGCGGCGAGCGGTATCAGCTCACTCAAAGGCGGTAATACGGTTATCCA
CAGAATCAGGGGATAACGCAGGAAAGAACATGTGAGCAAAAGGCCAGCAAAAGGCCAGGAACCGTAAAAA
GGCCGCGTTGCTGGCGTT
Features (pLannotate 1.2.2; 23 found; start..end, strand, type, name):
      1..589     -  rep_origin     ori: high-copy-number ColE1/pMB1/pBR322/pUC origin of replication
    760..1620    -  CDS            AmpR: β-lactamase; bla; confers resistance to ampicillin, carbenicillin, and related antibiotics
   1621..1725    -  promoter       AmpR promoter: bla
   1784..1836    -  misc_feature   bom (fragment): basis of mobility region from pBR322
   1991..2370    +  enhancer       CMV enhancer: human cytomegalovirus immediate early enhancer
   2371..2574    +  promoter       CMV promoter: human cytomegalovirus (CMV) immediate early promoter
   2570..2603    +  LTR            5' LTR (truncated) (fragment): truncated 5' long terminal repeat (LTR) from HIV-1
   2619..2637    +  promoter       T7 promoter: promoter for bacteriophage T7 RNA polymerase
   2654..3094    +  CDS            GAL4 DNA binding domain: DNA binding domain of the GAL4 transcriptional activator; Saccharomyces cerevisiae GAL4 (truncated)
   3104..4627    +  CDS            CREB5: CREB5_HUMAN - Also known as CREBPA. Experimental evidence at protein level: Swiss-Prot protein existence level 1. Binds to the cAMP response element and activates transcription. From Homo sapiens (Human).
   4646..4664    -  promoter       SP6 promoter: promoter for bacteriophage SP6 RNA polymerase
   4690..4914    +  polyA_signal   bGH poly(A) signal: bovine growth hormone polyadenylation signal
   4918..4939    +  promoter       SV40 promoter (fragment): SV40 enhancer and early promoter
   4960..5388    +  rep_origin     f1 ori (sequence partly withheld): f1 bacteriophage origin of replication; arrow indicates direction of (+) strand synthesis
   5402..5731    +  promoter       SV40 promoter: SV40 enhancer and early promoter
   5798..6589    +  CDS            neo: KKA2_KLEPN - Also known as kan, nptII. Experimental evidence at protein level: Swiss-Prot protein existence level 1. Resistance to kanamycin, neomycin, paromomycin, ribostamycin, butirosin and gentamicin B. From Klebsiella pneumoniae.
   6613..6771    +  CDS            ble (fragment): BLE_KLEPN - Experimental evidence at protein level: Swiss-Prot protein existence level 1. Binding protein with a strong affinity to the bleomycin family of antibiotics. Binds to CL990; an antimitotic-antibiotic compound. From Klebsiella pneumoniae.
   6766..6887    +  polyA_signal   SV40 poly(A) signal: SV40 polyadenylation signal
   6960..6976    -  protein_bind   lac operator: The lac repressor binds to the lac operator to inhibit transcription in E. coli. This inhibition can be relieved by adding lactose or isopropyl-β-D-thiogalactopyranoside (IPTG). lac repressor encoded by lacI
   6984..7014    -  promoter       lac promoter: promoter for the E. coli lac operon
   7029..7050    -  protein_bind   CAP binding site: CAP binding activates transcription in the presence of cAMP. E. coli catabolite activator protein
   7063..7155    -  CDS            lacI (fragment): lac repressor; lacI; The lac repressor binds to the lac operator to inhibit transcription in E. coli. This inhibition can be relieved by adding lactose or isopropyl-β-D-thiogalactopyranoside (IPTG).
   7157..7290    -  rep_origin     RSF ori (fragment): Plasmids containing the RSF 1030 origin of replication can be propagated in E. coli cells that contain additional plasmids with compatible origins.
