[The description below was written by a language model from this plasmid's Addgene catalogue record and pLannotate feature annotations shown in this document.]
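Description:
GAL4-Creb5 (1-508) is a 7.3 kb mammalian expression plasmid that produces full-length bovine Creb5 (508 amino acids) fused to the DNA-binding domain of the yeast transcription factor GAL4. It was built by restriction cloning into a GAL4-HA-HIF1α fusion vector, with Creb5 taking the place of the HIF1α fragment; the cloning sites used are not recorded. In E. coli it replicates at high copy from a ColE1/pUC-type origin and is selected with ampicillin through the β-lactamase gene. An f1 origin is also present. Several short matches in the feature table (HIV-1 LTR, bom, ble, lacI and RSF ori fragments, plus lac promoter/operator remnants) look like backbone remnants or chance annotations rather than functional parts.

The fusion gene is driven by the human CMV immediate-early enhancer and promoter and terminated by the bovine growth hormone polyadenylation signal. The GAL4 DNA-binding domain lies immediately upstream of the CREB5 open reading frame. The annotation tool matched this frame to the human protein by homology, although the catalogue lists the insert as bovine. No HA tag is annotated, so the record does not show whether the parental tag was kept. T7 and SP6 promoters flank the insert and could support in vitro transcription or sequencing. A separate SV40 promoter–neo–SV40 poly(A) cassette allows G418 selection of transfected mammalian cells.

Constructs of this kind are typically co-transfected with a reporter carrying GAL4 binding (UAS) sites. This tethers Creb5 to DNA independently of its own binding specificity, so its transcriptional activation capacity can be measured. The residue range in the name suggests it serves as a full-length reference for domain mapping. The associated work concerns Creb5 in Prg4 expression in articular cartilage.
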