Addgene plasmid #195030: GAL4-Creb5 (1- 508)
Purpose: GAL4-Creb5 fusion construct (full length, 508aa)
Depositing lab: Andrew Lassar & Cheng-Hai Zhang. Depositing organization: Harvard Medical School. Publication: Creb5 establishes the competence for Prg4 expression in articular cartilage. Zhang CH, Gao Y, Jadhav U, Hung HH, Holton KM, Grodzinsky AJ, Shivdasani RA, Lassar AB. Commun Biol. 2021 Mar 12;4(1):332. doi: 10.1038/s42003-021-01857-0. PubMed 33712729.
Backbone
  Vector backbone: Gal4-HA-HIF1α (530-652) plasmid
  Backbone manufacturer: William Kaelin (Addgene plasmid # 24887)
  Vector type: Mammalian Expression
Growth in bacteria
  Bacterial resistance: Ampicillin, 100 μg/mL
  Growth temperature: 37°C
  Growth strain: DH5alpha
  Copy number: High Copy
Gene/Insert
  Gene/Insert name: GAL4-Creb5 fusion construct (full length, 508aa)
  Species: B. taurus (bovine)
  Entrez Gene: CREB5
  Cloning method: Restriction Enzyme; 5′ cloning site n/a (unknown if destroyed); 3′ cloning site n/a (unknown if destroyed)
  Sequencing primers: 5′ n/a
Terms and licenses: Academic/Nonprofit Terms; Industry Terms: Not Available to Industry
How to cite: GAL4-Creb5 (1- 508) was a gift from Andrew Lassar & Cheng-Hai Zhang (Addgene plasmid # 195030 ; http://n2t.net/addgene:195030 ; RRID:Addgene_195030)
